Addgene plasmid #21526: GFP-D1a_W3-4(aa340-439)
Depositing lab: Edward Chan. Depositing organization: University of Florida. Publication: The C-terminal half of human Ago2 binds to multiple GW-rich regions of GW182 and requires GW182 to mediate silencing. Lian SL, Li S, Abadal GX, Pauley BA, Fritzler MJ, Chan EK. RNA. 2009 May . 15(5):804-13. 10.1261/rna.1229409 PubMed 19324964.
Backbone
  Vector backbone: custom-made pDEST:gfp vector
  Vector type: Mammalian Expression
Growth in bacteria
  Bacterial resistance: Ampicillin, 100 μg/mL
  Growth temperature: 37°C
  Growth strain: DH5alpha
  Copy number: Unknown
Gene/Insert
  Gene/Insert name: TNRC6A (alt name: GW182)
  Species: H. sapiens (human)
  Insert size (bp): 300
  Mutation: contain aa340-439
  GenBank ID: NM_014494
  Entrez Gene: TNRC6A (a.k.a. CAGH26, FAME6, GW1, GW182, TNRC6)
  Tag / fusion protein: GFP (N terminal on backbone)
  Cloning method: Gateway Cloning
  Sequencing primers: 5′ GACCGCCGCCGGGATCACT
Terms and licenses: Academic/Nonprofit Terms; Industry Terms: Not Available to Industry
How to cite: GFP-D1a_W3-4(aa340-439) was a gift from Edward Chan (Addgene plasmid # 21526 ; http://n2t.net/addgene:21526 ; RRID:Addgene_21526)
