[The description below was written by a language model from this plasmid's Addgene catalogue record.]
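Description:
GFP-D1a_W3-4(aa340-439) is a mammalian expression plasmid built on a custom-made Gateway destination vector (pDEST:gfp) that supplies an N-terminal GFP tag. It is propagated in E. coli under ampicillin selection. The record does not state the copy number, the origin of replication, the promoter driving expression in mammalian cells, or whether a mammalian selection marker is present, and no feature table is provided to fill in these details.

The insert is a roughly 300 bp fragment of human TNRC6A, better known as GW182, covering amino acids 340–439 of the protein. It was introduced by Gateway recombination so that the fragment is expressed in frame downstream of GFP, producing a GFP–GW182 fragment fusion. GW182 is a glycine/tryptophan-repeat protein that associates with Argonaute proteins and is a core component of the microRNA silencing machinery. The construct name suggests that it is one of a set of deletion constructs subdividing the protein into smaller pieces, although the record does not explain the "D1a_W3-4" nomenclature. According to the title of the associated publication, the work addressed how the C-terminal half of human Ago2 binds multiple GW-rich regions of GW182 and depends on GW182 for silencing. The plasmid is therefore most plausibly a domain-mapping reagent. The GFP moiety would allow the fragment to be visualised in transfected cells and detected or pulled down as a tag when testing whether this region of GW182 interacts with Ago2.
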