>Addgene plasmid #21526 | GFP-D1a_W3-4(aa340-439) | addgene partial sequence | sequence record 27290 | 21526 with EGFP-C
AGCGGGATCTCTCGGCATGGACGAGCTGTACAAGTCTAGAGGATCATCAACAAGTTTGTACAAAAAAGCA
GGCTCTTCATCAAATGGAGGGTTAAATCCAAGCACTTTGAATTCAGCTAGCAACCATGGTGCCTGGCCAG
TATTAGAGAACAATGGACTTGCCCTAAAAGGGCCTGTAGGGAGTGGTAGTTCTGGCATTAATATTCAGTG
CAGTACTATAGGCCAGATGCCTAACAATCAGAGTATTAACTCTAAAGTGAGTGGTGGTTCTACCCATGGT
ACCTGGGGAAGCCTTCAGGAAACTTGTGAATCTGAAGTAAGTGGTACACAGAAGGTTTCATTCAGTGGTC
AACCTCAAAATATTACCACTGAAATGACTGGACCAAATAACACTATCTGAACCCAGCTTTCTTGTACAAA
GTGGTTGATTCGACCTCGAGGCCTTAAGTGACTAGGTACCCGATCCAGACATGATAAGATACATTGATGA
GTTTGGACAAACCACAACTAGAATGCAGTGAAAAAAATGCTTTATTTGTGAAATTTGTGATGCTATTGCT
TTATTTGTAACCATTATAAGCTGCAATAAACAAGTTAACAACAACAATTGCATTCATTTTATGTTTCAGG
TTCAGGGGGAGGTGTGGGAGGTTTTTTAAAGCAAGTAAAACCCAAGCTGGGAAGCTCAGATCTGAGCTTG
GCGTAATCATGGTCATAGCTGTTTCCTGTGTGAAATTGTTATCCGCTCACAATTCCACACAACATACGAG
CCGGAGAGTGAAAGTGGTAAAGCCTGGGGG
